>Addgene plasmid #171295 | pFTK023 | addgene full sequence | sequence record 349857 | Addgene NGS Result
GTGGCTCTTCAGTGGACGAAAGGGCCTCGTGATACGCCTATTTTTATAGGTTAATGTCATGATAATAATG
GTTTCTTAGACGTCAGGTGGCACTTTTCGGGGAAATGTGCGCGGAACCCCTATTTGTTTATTTTTCTAAA
TACATTCAAATATGTATCCGCTCATGAGACAATAACCCTGATAAATGCTTCAATAATATTGAAAAAGGAA
GAGTATGCGCTCACGCAACTGGTCCAGAACCTTGACCGAACGCAGCGGTGGTAACGGCGCAGTGGCGGTT
TTCATGGCTTGTTATGACTGTTTTTTTTTGGGGTACAGTCTATGCCTCGGGCATCCAAGCAGCAAGCGCG
TTACGCCGTGGGTCGATGTTTGATGTTATGGAGCAGCAACGATGTTACGCAGCAGGGCAGTCGCCCTAAA
ACAAAGTTAAACATCATGAGGGAAGCGGTGATCGCCGAAGTATCGACTCAACTATCAGAGGTAGTTGGCG
TCATCGAGCGCCATCTCGAACCGACGTTGCTGGCCGTACATTTGTACGGCTCCGCAGTGGATGGCGGCCT
GAAGCCACACAGCGATATTGATTTGCTGGTTACGGTGACCGTAAGGCTTGATGAAACAACGCGGCGAGCT
TTGATCAACGACCTTTTGGAAACTTCGGCTTCCCCTGGAGAGAGCGAGATTCTCCGCGCTGTAGAAGTCA
CCATTGTTGTGCACGACGACATCATTCCGTGGCGTTATCCAGCTAAGCGCGAACTGCAATTTGGAGAATG
GCAGCGCAATGACATTCTTGCAGGTATCTTCGAGCCAGCCACGATCGACATTGATCTGGCTATCTTGCTG
ACAAAAGCAAGAGAACATAGCGTTGCCTTGGTAGGTCCAGCGGCGGAGGAACTCTTTGATCCGGTTCCTG
AACAGGATCTATTTGAGGCGCTAAATGAAACCTTAACGCTATGGAACTCGCCGCCCGACTGGGCTGGCGA
TGAGCGAAATGTAGTGCTTACGTTGTCCCGCATTTGGTACAGCGCAGTAACCGGCAAAATCGCGCCGAAG
GATGTCGCTGCCGACTGGGCAATGGAGCGCCTGCCGGCCCAGTATCAGCCCGTCATACTTGAAGCTAGAC
AGGCTTATCTTGGACAAGAAGAAGATCGCTTGGCCTCGCGCGCAGATCAGTTGGAAGAATTTGTCCATTA
CGTAAAAGGCGAGATCACCAAGGTAGTCGGCAAATAACTGTCAGACCAAGTTTACTCATATATACTTTAG
ATTGATTTAAAACTTCATTTTTAATTTAAAAGGATCTAGGTGAAGATCCTTTTTGATAATCTCATGACCA
AAATCCCTTAACGTGAGTTTTCGTTCCACTGAGCGTCAGACCCCGTAGAAAAGATCAAAGGATCTTCTTG
AGATCCTTTTTTTCTGCGCGTAATCTGCTGCTTGCAAACAAAAAAACCACCGCTACCAGCGGTGGTTTGT
TTGCCGGATCAAGAGCTACCAACTCTTTTTCCGAAGGTAACTGGCTTCAGCAGAGCGCAGATACCAAATA
CTGTTCTTCTAGTGTAGCCGTAGTTAGGCCACCACTTCAAGAACTCTGTAGCACCGCCTACATACCTCGC
TCTGCTAATCCTGTTACCAGTGGCTGCTGCCAGTGGCGATAAGTCGTGTCTTACCGGGTTGGACTCAAGA
CGATAGTTACCGGATAAGGCGCAGCGGTCGGGCTGAACGGGGGGTTCGTGCACACAGCCCAGCTTGGAGC
GAACGACCTACACCGAACTGAGATACCTACAGCGTGAGCTATGAGAAAGCGCCACGCTTCCCGAAGGGAG
AAAGGCGGACAGGTATCCGGTAAGCGGCAGGGTCGGAACAGGAGAGCGCACGAGGGAGCTTCCAGGGGGA
AACGCCTGGTATCTTTATAGTCCTGTCGGGTTTCGCCACCTCTGACTTGAGCGTCGATTTTTGTGATGCT
CGTCAGGGGGGCGGAGCCTATGGAAAAACGCCAGCAACGCGGCCTTTTTACGGTTCCTGGCCTTTTGCTG
GCCTTTTGCTCACATGTTCTTTCCTGCGTTATCCCCTGATTCTGTGGATAACCGTATTACCGCCTTTGAG
TGAGCTGATACCGCTCGCCGCAGCCGAACGACCGAGCGCAGCGAGTCAGTGAGCGAGGAAGCGGAAGAGC
GCCCAATACGCAAACCGCCTCTCCCCGCGCGTTGGCCGATTCATTAATCACTCTGTGGTCTCAGGAGGAC
CCTCACTAGGTTCAATGGTGGCAACAAGTCACCATTTCTGTATTAGAGGACTATTACAGTCTTACTTCCT
TCCCCTCTTCACAGTCTCCACACTGTCCCAATATTAACGTATTGTGTACCTTTATGATCTCATCCACTCT
GTAGATCTCAACAGTCTGCCCAGCTGCTGCCATCCCATAGATGCCGTGGTCCTTTTTCCCGATTCTGAAG
CGATGCATGTGCCCGTAGGCTTTGATTAGATTAGCTTCCTAAAATATTGCAACGAGACAAGACACACCCT
CTTATTAAAGGGTGTGTCTAGTGTTAATCTCACTAGCGTCACATGACCTTTCCCCATGTACATAGTTCAC
TCCTACTCTTCTTCCTTCCCTACACGCTTAAAGGTCTGCCACTCTGTACAATACCACTTTGTACAGCCTC
TTTATGACCTCGTTCACGTCGTAGATCTTATCCTCTAGCGTTGTATAGATCGATCCTAAACCACGGCACC
ATCCTAGAAACCTAGAATACACAAAAGCTAAGGTGCGTCTATTTGAATTAGTAGAGTAATATGTTTCCAA
CCAATCAATGTGAGACCACGAA
Features (pLannotate 1.2.2; 6 found; start..end, strand, type, name):
    110..214     +  promoter       AmpR promoter: bla
    205..285     -  CDS            int (fragment): INT2_ECOLX - Protein inferred from homology: Swiss-Prot protein existence level 3. Putative integrase believed to be involved in the insertion of antibiotic resistance genes into plasmids and transposons. From Escherichia coli.
    373..429     +  CDS            GmR (fragment): gentamycin acetyltransferase; aacC1; confers resistance to gentamycin
    436..1224    +  CDS            aadA: S3AD_ECOLX - Experimental evidence at protein level: Swiss-Prot protein existence level 1. Mediates bacterial resistance to the antibiotics streptomycin and spectinomycin. From Escherichia coli.
   1398..1986    +  rep_origin     ori: high-copy-number ColE1/pMB1/pBR322/pUC origin of replication
   2169..2218    +  CDS            lacI (fragment): lac repressor; lacI; The lac repressor binds to the lac operator to inhibit transcription in E. coli. This inhibition can be relieved by adding lactose or isopropyl-β-D-thiogalactopyranoside (IPTG).
