[The description below was written by a language model from this plasmid's Addgene catalogue record and pLannotate feature annotations shown in this document.]
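Description:
pFTK023 is a level 0 (LVL0) part plasmid from the Fungal Modular Cloning ToolKit, a set of standardized DNA parts for assembling genetic constructs in filamentous fungi. It is built on the pICH41295 backbone, a small MoClo-style entry vector, and the sequenced plasmid is about 2.8 kb. It is maintained in E. coli at high copy through a ColE1/pUC-type origin of replication. Selection is with spectinomycin, conferred by the aadA aminoglycoside adenylyltransferase gene, which appears to be driven by the annotated bla (AmpR) promoter upstream of it. The short integrase, gentamicin acetyltransferase and lacI fragments flagged in the feature table are most likely non-functional remnants of the integron-derived resistance cassette and of the original cloning region, not working genes.

The stored part is PtRNA[Met], an RNA polymerase III promoter from the methionine tRNA gene of Penicillium rubens. The automated annotation does not detect this element, so the feature table gives neither its position nor its boundaries, and it covers only the backbone components. The record also does not state the flanking cloning sites or the fusion overhangs that define the part's position in the assembly standard. Pol III promoters of this kind are generally used to transcribe short non-coding RNAs, such as CRISPR guide RNAs, though the record does not name a specific application. As a level 0 entry, the plasmid is not an expression construct in itself. It serves as a promoter donor to be combined with other toolkit parts into higher-level transcription units for use in Penicillium, Aspergillus or related fungal hosts.
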