Addgene plasmid #171295: pFTK023
Purpose: Part Plasmid Entry Vector (LVL0) from the Fungal Modular Cloning ToolKit.
Depositing lab: Arnold Driessen. Depositing organization: University of Groningen. Publication: Modular Synthetic Biology Toolkit for Filamentous Fungi. Mozsik L, Pohl C, Meyer V, Bovenberg RAL, Nygard Y, Driessen AJM. ACS Synth Biol. 2021 Nov 2. doi: 10.1021/acssynbio.1c00260. PubMed 34726388.
Backbone
  Vector backbone: pICH41295
  Vector type: Bacterial Expression, Yeast Expression, Synthetic Biology
Growth in bacteria
  Bacterial resistance: Spectinomycin, 50 μg/mL
  Growth temperature: 37°C
  Growth strain: DH5alpha
  Copy number: High Copy
Gene/Insert
  Gene/Insert name: PtRNA[Met] P. rubens Pol-III promoter
  Species: Penicillium, Aspergillus, or other fungal sources
  Mutation: n/a
  Cloning method: Restriction Enzyme; 5′ cloning site Unknown (unknown if destroyed)
Terms and licenses: Academic/Nonprofit Terms; Industry Terms: Not Available to Industry
How to cite: pFTK023 was a gift from Arnold Driessen (Addgene plasmid # 171295 ; http://n2t.net/addgene:171295 ; RRID:Addgene_171295)
